Addgene plasmid #144957: TFORF3481
Purpose: Lentiviral vector for overexpressing transcription factor ORFs with unique 24-bp barcodes. Barcodes facilitate identification of transcription factors in pooled screens.
Depositing lab: Feng Zhang. Depositing organization: Broad Institute. Publication: A transcription factor atlas of directed differentiation. Joung J, Ma S, Tay T, Geiger-Schuller KR, Kirchgatterer PC, Verdine VK, Guo B, Arias-Garcia MA, Allen WE, Singh A, Kuksenko O, Abudayyeh OO, Gootenberg JS, Fu Z, Macrae RK, Buenrostro JD, Regev A, Zhang F. Cell. 2023 Jan 5;186(1):209-229.e26. doi: 10.1016/j.cell.2022.11.026. PubMed 36608654.
Backbone
  Vector backbone: pLX_TRC317
  Backbone manufacturer: Broad Institute Genetic Perturbation Platform
  Backbone size w/o insert (bp): 8264
  Vector type: Mammalian Expression, Lentiviral
  Selectable markers: Puromycin
Growth in bacteria
  Bacterial resistance: Ampicillin, 100 μg/mL
  Growth temperature: 37°C
  Growth strain: NEB Stable
  Copy number: High Copy
Gene/Insert
  Gene/Insert name: ZNF597
  Species: H. sapiens (human)
  Insert size (bp): 1478
  Entrez Gene: ZNF597 (a.k.a. HIT-4)
  Promoter: EF1a
  Tag / fusion protein: V5 (C terminal on insert)
  Cloning method: Gateway Cloning
  Sequencing primers: 5′ GGGTGGAGACTGAAGTTAGGCCAG; 3′ CACATAGCGTAAAAGGAGCAACATAG
Resource information
  A portion of this plasmid was derived from a plasmid made by: Broad Institute Genetic Perturbation Platform
Terms and licenses: Academic/Nonprofit Terms; Industry Terms: Not Available to Industry
Depositor comments: NM_152457.2 Please test multiple small colonies in case of plasmid recombination. To make this collection available in a timely manner, a portion of this collection was not fully sequenced by Addgene. If an Addgene verified full plasmid sequence is not available, please contact us prior to placing an order to request the full sequence.
How to cite: TFORF3481 was a gift from Feng Zhang (Addgene plasmid # 144957 ; http://n2t.net/addgene:144957 ; RRID:Addgene_144957)
