[The description below was written by a language model from this plasmid's Addgene catalogue record and pLannotate feature annotations shown in this document.]
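Description:
TFORF3481 is a lentiviral mammalian expression plasmid built on the pLX_TRC317 backbone from the Broad Institute Genetic Perturbation Platform. It carries the human zinc-finger gene ZNF597 (also known as HIT-4) as one member of a barcoded transcription factor ORF collection. In bacteria it is maintained through a high-copy ColE1/pUC-type origin and selected with ampicillin via the bla gene. An f1 origin and remnants of a lac/lacZα cloning region with T3 and T7 promoters are also annotated in the backbone. The depositor notes that the plasmid can recombine, as is common for LTR-containing vectors.

The viral portion has a third-generation, self-inactivating layout. An RSV promoter drives a truncated HIV-1 5' LTR, followed by the Ψ packaging signal with a gag fragment, the RRE for Rev-dependent export, a cPPT/CTS element, WPRE, and a ΔU3 3' LTR, with an SV40 polyadenylation signal downstream. Between the LTRs are two expression units. An SV40 early promoter/origin region drives puromycin N-acetyltransferase for selection of transduced cells. The EF-1α promoter drives the ZNF597 ORF, which was inserted by Gateway recombination and is flanked by attB1 and attB2 sites, with a C-terminal V5 epitope tag after attB2. The automated annotation matches only part of the region between the att sites to ZNF597.

According to the record, each clone in the collection carries a unique 24-bp barcode, but it is not annotated as a feature in the table. The barcode allows the overexpressed factor to be identified in pooled screens, such as those assessing how transcription factors direct cell differentiation.
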