Features (pLannotate 1.2.2; 34 found; start..end, strand, type, name):
      5..231     +  promoter       RSV promoter: Rous sarcoma virus enhancer/promoter
    232..412     +  LTR            5' LTR (truncated): truncated 5' long terminal repeat (LTR) from HIV-1
    459..584     +  misc_feature   HIV-1 Ψ: packaging signal of human immunodeficiency virus type 1
    568..931     +  CDS            HIV-1 gag (fragment): gag protein from human immunodeficiency virus 1; gag
   1077..1310    +  misc_feature   RRE: The Rev response element (RRE) of HIV-1 allows for Rev-dependent mRNA export from the nucleus to the cytoplasm.
   1687..1713    +  CDS            Rev (fragment): human immunodeficiency virus 1 (HIV-1) Rev protein; rev; enhances nuclear export of unspliced and incompletely spliced viral mRNAs
   1720..1743    +  promoter       SV40 promoter (fragment): SV40 early promoter
   1744..1815    +  promoter       SV40 promoter (fragment): SV40 enhancer and early promoter
   1839..1974    +  rep_origin     SV40 ori: SV40 origin of replication
   2020..2616    +  CDS            PuroR (fragment): puromycin N-acetyltransferase; pac from Streptomyces; confers resistance to puromycin
   2665..2782    +  misc_feature   cPPT/CTS: central polypurine tract and central termination sequence of HIV-1
   2847..2913    +  CDS            small t antigen (fragment): SV40 (simian virus 40) small t antigen
   2920..4098    +  promoter       EF-1α promoter: strong constitutive promoter for human elongation factor EF-1α
   4119..4136    +  protein_bind   attB1 (fragment): mutant version of attB; core recombination site for the Gateway® BP reaction BP Clonase™
   4142..5248    +  CDS            ZNF597 (fragment): ZN597_HUMAN - Experimental evidence at protein level: Swiss-Prot protein existence level 1. May be involved in transcriptional regulation. From Homo sapiens (Human).
   5415..5439    -  protein_bind   attB2: mutant version of attB; recombination site for the Gateway® BP reaction BP Clonase™
   5447..5488    +  CDS            V5 tag: epitope tag from simian virus 5
   5504..5557    +  promoter       U6 promoter (fragment): RNA polymerase III promoter for human U6 snRNA
   5599..6187    +  misc_feature   WPRE: woodchuck hepatitis virus posttranscriptional regulatory element
   6238..6257    +  misc_feature   cPPT/CTS (fragment): central polypurine tract and central termination sequence of HIV-1
   6259..6492    +  LTR            3' LTR (ΔU3): self-inactivating 3' long terminal repeat (LTR) from HIV-1
   6570..6691    +  polyA_signal   SV40 poly(A) signal: SV40 polyadenylation signal
   6731..6866    +  rep_origin     SV40 ori: SV40 origin of replication
   6887..6905    -  promoter       T7 promoter: promoter for bacteriophage T7 RNA polymerase
   6913..7068    +  CDS            lacZα (fragment): LacZα fragment of β-galactosidase; lacZ fragment
   7073..7501    +  rep_origin     f1 ori (sequence partly withheld): f1 bacteriophage origin of replication; arrow indicates direction of (+) strand synthesis
   7554..7658    +  promoter       AmpR promoter: bla
   7659..8519    +  CDS            AmpR: β-lactamase; bla; confers resistance to ampicillin, carbenicillin, and related antibiotics
   8690..9278    +  rep_origin     ori: high-copy-number ColE1/pMB1/pBR322/pUC origin of replication
   9461..9553    +  CDS            lacI (fragment): lac repressor; lacI; The lac repressor binds to the lac operator to inhibit transcription in E. coli. This inhibition can be relieved by adding lactose or isopropyl-β-D-thiogalactopyranoside (IPTG).
   9566..9587    +  protein_bind   CAP binding site: CAP binding activates transcription in the presence of cAMP. E. coli catabolite activator protein
   9602..9632    +  promoter       lac promoter: promoter for the E. coli lac operon
   9640..9656    +  protein_bind   lac operator: The lac repressor binds to the lac operator to inhibit transcription in E. coli. This inhibition can be relieved by adding lactose or isopropyl-β-D-thiogalactopyranoside (IPTG). lac repressor encoded by lacI
   9701..9719    +  promoter       T3 promoter: promoter for bacteriophage T3 RNA polymerase
>Addgene plasmid #144957 | TFORF3481 | addgene full sequence | sequence record 404526 | Addgene NGS Result
TTAATGTAGTCTTATGCAATACTCTTGTAGTCTTGCAACATGGTAACGATGAGTTAGCAACATGCCTTAC
AAGGAGAGAAAAAGCACCGTGCATGCCGATTGGTGGAAGTAAGGTGGTACGATCGTGCCTTATTAGGAAG
GCAACAGACGGGTCTGACATGGATTGGACGAACCACTGAATTGCCGCATTGCAGAGATATTGTATTTAAG
TGCCTAGCTCGATACATAAACGGGTCTCTCTGGTTAGACCAGATCTGAGCCTGGGAGCTCTCTGGCTAAC
TAGGGAACCCACTGCTTAAGCCTCAATAAAGCTTGCCTTGAGTGCTTCAAGTAGTGTGTGCCCGTCTGTT
GTGTGACTCTGGTAACTAGAGATCCCTCAGACCCTTTTAGTCAGTGTGGAAAATCTCTAGCAGTGGCGCC
CGAACAGGGACTTGAAAGCGAAAGGGAAACCAGAGGAGCTCTCTCGACGCAGGACTCGGCTTGCTGAAGC
GCGCACGGCAAGAGGCGAGGGGCGGCGACTGGTGAGTACGCCAAAAATTTTGACTAGCGGAGGCTAGAAG
GAGAGAGATGGGTGCGAGAGCGTCAGTATTAAGCGGGGGAGAATTAGATCGCGATGGGAAAAAATTCGGT
TAAGGCCAGGGGGAAAGAAAAAATATAAATTAAAACATATAGTATGGGCAAGCAGGGAGCTAGAACGATT
CGCAGTTAATCCTGGCCTGTTAGAAACATCAGAAGGCTGTAGACAAATACTGGGACAGCTACAACCATCC
CTTCAGACAGGATCAGAAGAACTTAGATCATTATATAATACAGTAGCAACCCTCTATTGTGTGCATCAAA
GGATAGAGATAAAAGACACCAAGGAAGCTTTAGACAAGATAGAGGAAGAGCAAAACAAAAGTAAGACCAC
CGCACAGCAAGCGGCCGCTGATCTTCAGACCTGGAGGAGGAGATATGAGGGACAATTGGAGAAGTGAATT
ATATAAATATAAAGTAGTAAAAATTGAACCATTAGGAGTAGCACCCACCAAGGCAAAGAGAAGAGTGGTG
CAGAGAGAAAAAAGAGCAGTGGGAATAGGAGCTTTGTTCCTTGGGTTCTTGGGAGCAGCAGGAAGCACTA
TGGGCGCAGCGTCAATGACGCTGACGGTACAGGCCAGACAATTATTGTCTGGTATAGTGCAGCAGCAGAA
CAATTTGCTGAGGGCTATTGAGGCGCAACAGCATCTGTTGCAACTCACAGTCTGGGGCATCAAGCAGCTC
CAGGCAAGAATCCTGGCTGTGGAAAGATACCTAAAGGATCAACAGCTCCTGGGGATTTGGGGTTGCTCTG
GAAAACTCATTTGCACCACTGCTGTGCCTTGGAATGCTAGTTGGAGTAATAAATCTCTGGAACAGATTTG
GAATCACACGACCTGGATGGAGTGGGACAGAGAAATTAACAATTACACAAGCTTAATACACTCCTTAATT
GAAGAATCGCAAAACCAGCAAGAAAAGAATGAACAAGAATTATTGGAATTAGATAAATGGGCAAGTTTGT
GGAATTGGTTTAACATAACAAATTGGCTGTGGTATATAAAATTATTCATAATGATAGTAGGAGGCTTGGT
AGGTTTAAGAATAGTTTTTGCTGTACTTTCTATAGTGAATAGAGTTAGGCAGGGATATTCACCATTATCG
TTTCAGACCCACCTCCCAACCCCGAGGGGACCCATGCATTGCATCTCAATTAGTCAGCAACCAGGTGTGG
AAAGTCCCCAGGCTCCCCAGCAGGCAGAAGTATGCAAAGCATGCGTCTCAATTAGTCAGCAACCATAGTC
CCGCCCCTAACTCCGCCCATCCCGCCCCTAACTCCGCCCAGTTCCGCCCATTCTCCGCCCCATGGCTGAC
TAATTTTTTTTATTTATGCAGAGGCCGAGGCCGCCTCGGCCTCTGAGCTATTCCAGAAGTAGTGAGGAGG
CTTTTTTGGAGGCCTAGGCTTTTGCAAAAAGCTTTCTAGAGGTACCACCGGAGCTTACCATGACCGAGTA
CAAGCCCACGGTGCGCCTCGCCACCCGCGACGACGTCCCCAGGGCCGTACGCACCCTCGCCGCCGCGTTC
GCCGACTACCCCGCCACGCGCCACACCGTCGATCCGGACCGCCACATCGAGCGGGTCACCGAGCTGCAAG
AACTCTTCCTCACGCGCGTCGGGCTCGACATCGGCAAGGTGTGGGTCGCGGACGACGGCGCCGCCGTGGC
GGTCTGGACCACGCCGGAGAGCGTCGAAGCGGGGGCGGTGTTCGCCGAGATCGGCCCGCGCATGGCCGAG
TTGAGCGGTTCCCGGCTGGCCGCGCAGCAACAGATGGAAGGCCTCCTGGCGCCGCACCGGCCCAAGGAGC
CCGCGTGGTTCCTGGCCACCGTCGGCGTCTCGCCCGACCACCAGGGCAAGGGTCTGGGCAGCGCCGTCGT
GCTCCCCGGAGTGGAGGCGGCCGAGCGCGCCGGGGTGCCCGCCTTCCTGGAGACCTCCGCGCCCCGCAAC
CTCCCCTTCTACGAGCGGCTCGGCTTCACCGTCACCGCCGACGTCGAGGTGCCCGAAGGACCGCGCACCT
GGTGCATGACCCGCAAGCCCGGTGCCAGTTAACGAATTCTAGATCTTGAGACAAATGGCAGTATTCATCC
ACAATTTTAAAAGAAAAGGGGGGATTGGGGGGTACAGTGCAGGGGAAAGAATAGTAGACATAATAGCAAC
AGACATACAAACTAAAGAATTACAAAAACAAATTACAAAAATTCAAAATTTTCGGGTTTATTACAGGGAC
AGCAGAGATCCACTTTGGCGCCGGCTCGAGGCCTGCAGGTGCAAAGATGGATAAAGTTTTAAACAGAGAG
GAATCTTTGCAGCTAATGGACCTTCTAGGTCTTGAAAGGAGTGGGAATTGGCTCCGGTGCCCGTCAGTGG
GCAGAGCGCACATCGCCCACAGTCCCCGAGAAGTTGGGGGGAGGGGTCGGCAATTGAACCGGTGCCTAGA
GAAGGTGGCGCGGGGTAAACTGGGAAAGTGATGTCGTGTACTGGCTCCGCCTTTTTCCCGAGGGTGGGGG
AGAACCGTATATAAGTGCAGTAGTCGCCGTGAACGTTCTTTTTCGCAACGGGTTTGCCGCCAGAACACAG
GTAAGTGCCGTGTGTGGTTCCCGCGGGCCTGGCCTCTTTACGGGTTATGGCCCTTGCGTGCCTTGAATTA
CTTCCACCTGGCTGCAGTACGTGATTCTTGATCCCGAGCTTCGGGTTGGAAGTGGGTGGGAGAGTTCGAG
GCCTTGCGCTTAAGGAGCCCCTTCGCCTCGTGCTTGAGTTGAGGCCTGGCCTGGGCGCTGGGGCCGCCGC
GTGCGAATCTGGTGGCACCTTCGCGCCTGTCTCGCTGCTTTCGATAAGTCTCTAGCCATTTAAAATTTTT
GATGACCTGCTGCGACGCTTTTTTTCTGGCAAGATAGTCTTGTAAATGCGGGCCAAGATCTGCACACTGG
TATTTCGGTTTTTGGGGCCGCGGGCGGCGACGGGGCCCGTGCGTCCCAGCGCACATGTTCGGCGAGGCGG
GGCCTGCGAGCGCGGCCACCGAGAATCGGACGGGGGTAGTCTCAAGCTGGCCGGCCTGCTCTGGTGCCTG
GCCTCGCGCCGCCGTGTATCGCCCCGCCCTGGGCGGCAAGGCTGGCCCGGTCGGCACCAGTTGCGTGAGC
GGAAAGATGGCCGCTTCCCGGCCCTGCTGCAGGGAGCTCAAAATGGAGGACGCGGCGCTCGGGAGAGCGG
GCGGGTGAGTCACCCACACAAAGGAAAAGGGCCTTTCCGTCCTCAGCCGTCGCTTCATGTGACTCCACGG
AGTACCGGGCGCCGTCCAGGCACCTCGATTAGTTCTCGAGCTTTTGGAGTACGTCGTCTTTAGGTTGGGG
GGAGGGGTTTTATGCGATGGAGTTTCCCCACACTGAGTGGGTGGAGACTGAAGTTAGGCCAGCTTGGCAC
TTGATGTAATTCTCCTTGGAATTTGCCCTTTTTGAGTTTGGATCTTGGTTCATTCTCAAGCCTCAGACAG
TGGTTCAAAGTTTTTTTCTTCCATTTCAGGTGTCGTGAGGCTAGCATCGATTGATCAACAAGTTTGTACA
AAAAAGTTGGCATGGCGTCCATGCCCCCGACGCCCGAGGCCCAGGGACCAATACTGTTTGAGGATCTGGC
TGTGTATTTTTCTCAAGAGGAGTGCGTGACTCTGCACCCTGCCCAGAGGTCCCTCAGCAAAGATGGTACA
AAAGAGTCTTTGGAGGATGCGGCTTTGATGGGAGAGGAAGGCAAGCCTGAGATTAATCAGCAGTTAAGCC
TAGAGTCTATGGAACTTGACGAGCTTGCCTTAGAAAAGTACCCCATTGCTGCACCCCTTGTCCCTTACCC
AGAAAAATCCTCTGAGGATGGAGTTGGAAACCCTGAAGCGAAAATATTAAGTGGAACTCCCACTTACAAG
AGAAGGGTCATCAGCCTTTTAGTTACCATTGAAAACCACACCCCATTAGTAGAACTCTCTGAATATTTAG
GAACCAACACACTTTCTGAAATTCTTGATTCTCCCTGGGAAGGAGCCAAAAATGTGTACAAATGTCCTGA
GTGTGACCAAAACTTCAGCGATCATTCATACCTAGTTTTGCATCAGAAAATTCATTCAGGAGAGAAAAAA
CATAAATGTGGTGACTGTGGAAAGATCTTCAATCATAGAGCCAACCTGAGGACACACAGGAGAATCCATA
CTGGTGAGAAACCTTATAAGTGTGCCAAGTGCAGTGCCAGCTTTCGCCAGCACTCTCATCTATCCCGACA
CATGAATAGCCACGTAAAGGAGAAGCCCTATACATGTAGCATATGTGGTAGAGGTTTTATGTGGCTCCCA
GGATTGGCACAGCATCAGAAAAGCCACAGTGCTGAAAACACCTACGAATCTACTAACTGTGATAAACATT
TTAATGAGAAACCAAATCTTGCTTTGCCTGAGGAAACATTCGTATCAGGCCCCCAGTACCAGCACACTAA
GTGCATGAAGAGCTTCAGGCAGTCCTTATATCCTGCCCTTTCCGAGAAGAGCCACGACGAGGACTCTGAA
CGCTGCAGCGATGATGGGGACAATTTCTTCTCATTCTCAAAATTCAAGCCCTTACAGTGTCCTGACTGTG
ACATGACCTTTCCTTGTTTCTCTGAGCTTATTTCCCATCAGAACATTCATACAGAGGAAAGGCCCCATAA
GTGCAAAACATGCGAGGAAAGTTTTGCTTTGGACTCAGAACTTGCATGCCACCAGAAGAGCCACATGCTA
GCGGAACCTTTTAAATGTACCGTGTGTGGGAAAACTTTCAAGTCGAATTTGCATCTCATTACTCATAAGC
GAACTCACATAAAAAACACCACGTACCCAACTTTCTTGTACAAAGTGGTTGATATCGGTAAGCCTATCCC
TAACCCTCTCCTCGGTCTCGATTCTACGTAGTAATGAACTAGTCCGTAACTTGAAAGTATTTCGATTTCT
TGGCTTTATATATCTTGTGGAAAGGACGATTCTAAGCGCTCGAAAAATAAATTACGCGTTAAGTCGACAA
TCAACCTCTGGATTACAAAATTTGTGAAAGATTGACTGGTATTCTTAACTATGTTGCTCCTTTTACGCTA
TGTGGATACGCTGCTTTAATGCCTTTGTATCATGCTATTGCTTCCCGTATGGCTTTCATTTTCTCCTCCT
TGTATAAATCCTGGTTGCTGTCTCTTTATGAGGAGTTGTGGCCCGTTGTCAGGCAACGTGGCGTGGTGTG
CACTGTGTTTGCTGACGCAACCCCCACTGGTTGGGGCATTGCCACCACCTGTCAGCTCCTTTCCGGGACT
TTCGCTTTCCCCCTCCCTATTGCCACGGCGGAACTCATCGCCGCCTGCCTTGCCCGCTGCTGGACAGGGG
CTCGGCTGTTGGGCACTGACAATTCCGTGGTGTTGTCGGGGAAATCATCGTCCTTTCCTTGGCTGCTCGC
CTGTGTTGCCACCTGGATTCTGCGCGGGACGTCCTTCTGCTACGTCCCTTCGGCCCTCAATCCAGCGGAC
CTTCCTTCCCGCGGCCTGCTGCCGGCTCTGCGGCCTCTTCCGCGTCTTCGCCTTCGCCCTCAGACGAGTC
GGATCTCCCTTTGGGCCGCCTCCCCGCGTCGACTTTAAGACCAATGACTTACAAGGCAGCTGTAGATCTT
AGCCACTTTTTAAAAGAAAAGGGGGGACTGGAAGGGCTAATTCACTCCCAACGAAGACAAGATCTGCTTT
TTGCTTGTACTGGGTCTCTCTGGTTAGACCAGATCTGAGCCTGGGAGCTCTCTGGCTAACTAGGGAACCC
ACTGCTTAAGCCTCAATAAAGCTTGCCTTGAGTGCTTCAAGTAGTGTGTGCCCGTCTGTTGTGTGACTCT
GGTAACTAGAGATCCCTCAGACCCTTTTAGTCAGTGTGGAAAATCTCTAGCAGTACGTATAGTAGTTCAT
GTCATCTTATTATTCAGTATTTATAACTTGCAAAGAAATGAATATCAGAGAGTGAGAGGAACTTGTTTAT
TGCAGCTTATAATGGTTACAAATAAAGCAATAGCATCACAAATTTCACAAATAAAGCATTTTTTTCACTG
CATTCTAGTTGTGGTTTGTCCAAACTCATCAATGTATCTTATCATGTCTGGCTCTAGCTATCCCGCCCCT
AACTCCGCCCATCCCGCCCCTAACTCCGCCCAGTTCCGCCCATTCTCCGCCCCATGGCTGACTAATTTTT
TTTATTTATGCAGAGGCCGAGGCCGCCTCGGCCTCTGAGCTATTCCAGAAGTAGTGAGGAGGCTTTTTTG
GAGGCCTAGGGACGTACCCAATTCGCCCTATAGTGAGTCGTATTACGCGCGCTCACTGGCCGTCGTTTTA
CAACGTCGTGACTGGGAAAACCCTGGCGTTACCCAACTTAATCGCCTTGCAGCACATCCCCCTTTCGCCA
GCTGGCGTAATAGCGAAGAGGCCCGCACCGATCGCCCTTCCCAACAGTTGCGCAGCCTGAATGGCGAATG
GG
[124 nt withheld, positions 7073-7196]
C
[91 nt withheld, positions 7198-7288]
A
[49 nt withheld, positions 7290-7338]
CCTTTGACGTTGGAGTCCACGTTCTTT
[37 nt withheld, positions 7366-7402]
ACCCTATCTCGGTCTATTCTTTTGATTTATAAGGGATTTTGCCGATTTCGGCCTATTGGTTAAAAAATGA
GCTGATTTAACAAAAATTTAACGCGAATTTTAACAAAATATTAACGCTTACAATTTAGGTGGCACTTTTC
GGGGAAATGTGCGCGGAACCCCTATTTGTTTATTTTTCTAAATACATTCAAATATGTATCCGCTCATGAG
ACAATAACCCTGATAAATGCTTCAATAATATTGAAAAAGGAAGAGTATGAGTATTCAACATTTCCGTGTC
GCCCTTATTCCCTTTTTTGCGGCATTTTGCCTTCCTGTTTTTGCTCACCCAGAAACGCTGGTGAAAGTAA
AAGATGCTGAAGATCAGTTGGGTGCACGAGTGGGTTACATCGAACTGGATCTCAACAGCGGTAAGATCCT
TGAGAGTTTTCGCCCCGAAGAACGTTTTCCAATGATGAGCACTTTTAAAGTTCTGCTATGTGGCGCGGTA
TTATCCCGTATTGACGCCGGGCAAGAGCAACTCGGTCGCCGCATACACTATTCTCAGAATGACTTGGTTG
AGTACTCACCAGTCACAGAAAAGCATCTTACGGATGGCATGACAGTAAGAGAATTATGCAGTGCTGCCAT
AACCATGAGTGATAACACTGCGGCCAACTTACTTCTGACAACGATCGGAGGACCGAAGGAGCTAACCGCT
TTTTTGCACAACATGGGGGATCATGTAACTCGCCTTGATCGTTGGGAACCGGAGCTGAATGAAGCCATAC
CAAACGACGAGCGTGACACCACGATGCCTGTAGCAATGGCAACAACGTTGCGCAAACTATTAACTGGCGA
ACTACTTACTCTAGCTTCCCGGCAACAATTAATAGACTGGATGGAGGCGGATAAAGTTGCAGGACCACTT
CTGCGCTCGGCCCTTCCGGCTGGCTGGTTTATTGCTGATAAATCTGGAGCCGGTGAGCGTGGGTCTCGCG
GTATCATTGCAGCACTGGGGCCAGATGGTAAGCCCTCCCGTATCGTAGTTATCTACACGACGGGGAGTCA
GGCAACTATGGATGAACGAAATAGACAGATCGCTGAGATAGGTGCCTCACTGATTAAGCATTGGTAACTG
TCAGACCAAGTTTACTCATATATACTTTAGATTGATTTAAAACTTCATTTTTAATTTAAAAGGATCTAGG
TGAAGATCCTTTTTGATAATCTCATGACCAAAATCCCTTAACGTGAGTTTTCGTTCCACTGAGCGTCAGA
CCCCGTAGAAAAGATCAAAGGATCTTCTTGAGATCCTTTTTTTCTGCGCGTAATCTGCTGCTTGCAAACA
AAAAAACCACCGCTACCAGCGGTGGTTTGTTTGCCGGATCAAGAGCTACCAACTCTTTTTCCGAAGGTAA
CTGGCTTCAGCAGAGCGCAGATACCAAATACTGTTCTTCTAGTGTAGCCGTAGTTAGGCCACCACTTCAA
GAACTCTGTAGCACCGCCTACATACCTCGCTCTGCTAATCCTGTTACCAGTGGCTGCTGCCAGTGGCGAT
AAGTCGTGTCTTACCGGGTTGGACTCAAGACGATAGTTACCGGATAAGGCGCAGCGGTCGGGCTGAACGG
GGGGTTCGTGCACACAGCCCAGCTTGGAGCGAACGACCTACACCGAACTGAGATACCTACAGCGTGAGCT
ATGAGAAAGCGCCACGCTTCCCGAAGGGAGAAAGGCGGACAGGTATCCGGTAAGCGGCAGGGTCGGAACA
GGAGAGCGCACGAGGGAGCTTCCAGGGGGAAACGCCTGGTATCTTTATAGTCCTGTCGGGTTTCGCCACC
TCTGACTTGAGCGTCGATTTTTGTGATGCTCGTCAGGGGGGCGGAGCCTATGGAAAAACGCCAGCAACGC
GGCCTTTTTACGGTTCCTGGCCTTTTGCTGGCCTTTTGCTCACATGTTCTTTCCTGCGTTATCCCCTGAT
TCTGTGGATAACCGTATTACCGCCTTTGAGTGAGCTGATACCGCTCGCCGCAGCCGAACGACCGAGCGCA
GCGAGTCAGTGAGCGAGGAAGCGGAAGAGCGCCCAATACGCAAACCGCCTCTCCCCGCGCGTTGGCCGAT
TCATTAATGCAGCTGGCACGACAGGTTTCCCGACTGGAAAGCGGGCAGTGAGCGCAACGCAATTAATGTG
AGTTAGCTCACTCATTAGGCACCCCAGGCTTTACACTTTATGCTTCCGGCTCGTATGTTGTGTGGAATTG
TGAGCGGATAACAATTTCACACAGGAAACAGCTATGACCATGATTACGCCAAGCGCGCAATTAACCCTCA
CTAAAGGGAACAAAAGCTGGAGCTGCAAGC
