>Addgene plasmid #144957 | TFORF3481 | depositor partial sequence | sequence record 286986 | Insert
ATCGATTGATCAACAAGTTTGTACAAAAAAGTTGGCATGGCGTCCATGCCCCCGACGCCCGAGGCCCAGG
GACCAATACTGTTTGAGGATCTGGCTGTGTATTTTTCTCAAGAGGAGTGCGTGACTCTGCACCCTGCCCA
GAGGTCCCTCAGCAAAGATGGTACAAAAGAGTCTTTGGAGGATGCGGCTTTGATGGGAGAGGAAGGCAAG
CCTGAGATTAATCAGCAGTTAAGCCTAGAGTCTATGGAACTTGACGAGCTTGCCTTAGAAAAGTACCCCA
TTGCTGCACCCCTTGTCCCTTACCCAGAAAAATCCTCTGAGGATGGAGTTGGAAACCCTGAAGCGAAAAT
ATTAAGTGGAACTCCCACTTACAAGAGAAGGGTCATCAGCCTTTTAGTTACCATTGAAAACCACACCCCA
TTAGTAGAACTCTCTGAATATTTAGGAACCAACACACTTTCTGAAATTCTTGATTCTCCCTGGGAAGGAG
CCAAAAATGTGTACAAATGTCCTGAGTGTGACCAAAACTTCAGCGATCATTCATACCTAGTTTTGCATCA
GAAAATTCATTCAGGAGAGAAAAAACATAAATGTGGTGACTGTGGAAAGATCTTCAATCATAGAGCCAAC
CTGAGGACACACAGGAGAATCCATACTGGTGAGAAACCTTATAAGTGTGCCAAGTGCAGTGCCAGCTTTC
GCCAGCACTCTCATCTATCCCGACACATGAATAGCCACGTAAAGGAGAAGCCCTATACATGTAGCATATG
TGGTAGAGGTTTTATGTGGCTCCCAGGATTGGCACAGCATCAGAAAAGCCACAGTGCTGAAAACACCTAC
GAATCTACTAACTGTGATAAACATTTTAATGAGAAACCAAATCTTGCTTTGCCTGAGGAAACATTCGTAT
CAGGCCCCCAGTACCAGCACACTAAGTGCATGAAGAGCTTCAGGCAGTCCTTATATCCTGCCCTTTCCGA
GAAGAGCCACGACGAGGACTCTGAACGCTGCAGCGATGATGGGGACAATTTCTTCTCATTCTCAAAATTC
AAGCCCTTACAGTGTCCTGACTGTGACATGACCTTTCCTTGTTTCTCTGAGCTTATTTCCCATCAGAACA
TTCATACAGAGGAAAGGCCCCATAAGTGCAAAACATGCGAGGAAAGTTTTGCTTTGGACTCAGAACTTGC
ATGCCACCAGAAGAGCCACATGCTAGCGGAACCTTTTAAATGTACCGTGTGTGGGAAAACTTTCAAGTCG
AATTTGCATCTCATTACTCATAAGCGAACTCACATAAAAAACACCACGTACCCAACTTTCTTGTACAAAG
TGGTTGATATCGGTAAGCCTATCCCTAACCCTCTCCTCGGTCTCGATTCTACGTAGTAATGAACTAGTCC
GTAACTTGAAAGTATTTCGATTTCTTGGCTTTATATATCTTGTGGAAAGGACGATTCTAAGCGCTCGAAA
AATAAATT
