>Addgene plasmid #144957 | TFORF3481 | depositor partial sequence | sequence record 286987 | Barcode
TTCTAAGCGCTCGAAAAATAAATT
